>Addgene plasmid #233616 | pcDNA3-hRPL3-FLAG_WT | addgene full sequence | sequence record 465603 | Addgene NGS Result
GACGGATCGGGAGATCTCCCGATCCCCTATGGTGCACTCTCAGTACAATCTGCTCTGATGCCGCATAGTT
AAGCCAGTATCTGCTCCCTGCTTGTGTGTTGGAGGTCGCTGAGTAGTGCGCGAGCAAAATTTAAGCTACA
ACAAGGCAAGGCTTGACCGACAATTGCATGAAGAATCTGCTTAGGGTTAGGCGTTTTGCGCTGCTTCGCG
ATGTACGGGCCAGATATACGCGTTGACATTGATTATTGACTAGTTATTAATAGTAATCAATTACGGGGTC
ATTAGTTCATAGCCCATATATGGAGTTCCGCGTTACATAACTTACGGTAAATGGCCCGCCTGGCTGACCG
CCCAACGACCCCCGCCCATTGACGTCAATAATGACGTATGTTCCCATAGTAACGCCAATAGGGACTTTCC
ATTGACGTCAATGGGTGGAGTATTTACGGTAAACTGCCCACTTGGCAGTACATCAAGTGTATCATATGCC
AAGTACGCCCCCTATTGACGTCAATGACGGTAAATGGCCCGCCTGGCATTATGCCCAGTACATGACCTTA
TGGGACTTTCCTACTTGGCAGTACATCTACGTATTAGTCATCGCTATTACCATGGTGATGCGGTTTTGGC
AGTACATCAATGGGCGTGGATAGCGGTTTGACTCACGGGGATTTCCAAGTCTCCACCCCATTGACGTCAA
TGGGAGTTTGTTTTGGCACCAAAATCAACGGGACTTTCCAAAATGTCGTAACAACTCCGCCCCATTGACG
CAAATGGGCGGTAGGCGTGTACGGTGGGAGGTCTATATAAGCAGAGCTCTCTGGCTAACTAGAGAACCCA
CTGCTTACTGGCTTATCGAAATTAATACGACTCACTATAGGGAGACCCAAGCTTGGTACCGAGCTCGGAT
CCACTAGTAACGGCCGCCAGTGTGCTGGAATTCACC
[1209 nt withheld, positions 947-2155]
TGGCGGCCGCTCGAGGACTACAAGGACGACGATGACAAGCTCTAGAGGGCCCTATTCTATAGTGTCACCT
AAATGCTAGAGCTCGCTGATCAGCCTCGACTGTGCCTTCTAGTTGCCAGCCATCTGTTGTTTGCCCCTCC
CCCGTGCCTTCCTTGACCCTGGAAGGTGCCACTCCCACTGTCCTTTCCTAATAAAATGAGGAAATTGCAT
CGCATTGTCTGAGTAGGTGTCATTCTATTCTGGGGGGTGGGGTGGGGCAGGACAGCAAGGGGGAGGATTG
GGAAGACAATAGCAGGCATGCTGGGGATGCGGTGGGCTCTATGGCTTCTGAGGCGGAAAGAACCAGCTGG
GGCTCTAGGGGGTATCCCC
[124 nt withheld, positions 2525-2648]
C
[91 nt withheld, positions 2650-2740]
A
[49 nt withheld, positions 2742-2790]
CCTTTGACGTTGGAGTCCACGTTCTTT
[37 nt withheld, positions 2818-2854]
ACCCTATCTCGGTCTATTCTTTTGATTTATAAGGGATTTTGCCGATTTCGGCCTATTGGTTAAAAAATGA
GCTGATTTAACAAAAATTTAACGCGAATTAATTCTGTGGAATGTGTGTCAGTTAGGGTGTGGAAAGTCCC
CAGGCTCCCCAGCAGGCAGAAGTATGCAAAGCATGCATCTCAATTAGTCAGCAACCAGGTGTGGAAAGTC
CCCAGGCTCCCCAGCAGGCAGAAGTATGCAAAGCATGCATCTCAATTAGTCAGCAACCATAGTCCCGCCC
CTAACTCCGCCCATCCCGCCCCTAACTCCGCCCAGTTCCGCCCATTCTCCGCCCCATGGCTGACTAATTT
TTTTTATTTATGCAGAGGCCGAGGCCGCCTCTGCCTCTGAGCTATTCCAGAAGTAGTGAGGAGGCTTTTT
TGGAGGCCTAGGCTTTTGCAAAAAGCTCCCGGGAGCTTGTATATCCATTTTCGGATCTGATCAAGAGACA
GGATGAGGATCGTTTCGCATGATTGAACAAGATGGATTGCACGCAGGTTCTCCGGCCGCTTGGGTGGAGA
GGCTATTCGGCTATGACTGGGCACAACAGACAATCGGCTGCTCTGATGCCGCCGTGTTCCGGCTGTCAGC
GCAGGGGCGCCCGGTTCTTTTTGTCAAGACCGACCTGTCCGGTGCCCTGAATGAACTGCAGGACGAGGCA
GCGCGGCTATCGTGGCTGGCCACGACGGGCGTTCCTTGCGCAGCTGTGCTCGACGTTGTCACTGAAGCGG
GAAGGGACTGGCTGCTATTGGGCGAAGTGCCGGGGCAGGATCTCCTGTCATCTCACCTTGCTCCTGCCGA
GAAAGTATCCATCATGGCTGATGCAATGCGGCGGCTGCATACGCTTGATCCGGCTACCTGCCCATTCGAC
CACCAAGCGAAACATCGCATCGAGCGAGCACGTACTCGGATGGAAGCCGGTCTTGTCGATCAGGATGATC
TGGACGAAGAGCATCAGGGGCTCGCGCCAGCCGAACTGTTCGCCAGGCTCAAGGCGCGCATGCCCGACGG
CGAGGATCTCGTCGTGACCCATGGCGATGCCTGCTTGCCGAATATCATGGTGGAAAATGGCCGCTTTTCT
GGATTCATCGACTGTGGCCGGCTGGGTGTGGCGGACCGCTATCAGGACATAGCGTTGGCTACCCGTGATA
TTGCTGAAGAGCTTGGCGGCGAATGGGCTGACCGCTTCCTCGTGCTTTACGGTATCGCCGCTCCCGATTC
GCAGCGCATCGCCTTCTATCGCCTTCTTGACGAGTTCTTCTGAGCGGGACTCTGGGGTTCGAAATGACCG
ACCAAGCGACGCCCAACCTGCCATCACGAGATTTCGATTCCACCGCCGCCTTCTATGAAAGGTTGGGCTT
CGGAATCGTTTTCCGGGACGCCGGCTGGATGATCCTCCAGCGCGGGGATCTCATGCTGGAGTTCTTCGCC
CACCCCAACTTGTTTATTGCAGCTTATAATGGTTACAAATAAAGCAATAGCATCACAAATTTCACAAATA
AAGCATTTTTTTCACTGCATTCTAGTTGTGGTTTGTCCAAACTCATCAATGTATCTTATCATGTCTGTAT
ACCGTCGACCTCTAGCTAGAGCTTGGCGTAATCATGGTCATAGCTGTTTCCTGTGTGAAATTGTTATCCG
CTCACAATTCCACACAACATACGAGCCGGAAGCATAAAGTGTAAAGCCTGGGGTGCCTAATGAGTGAGCT
AACTCACATTAATTGCGTTGCGCTCACTGCCCGCTTTCCAGTCGGGAAACCTGTCGTGCCAGCTGCATTA
ATGAATCGGCCAACGCGCGGGGAGAGGCGGTTTGCGTATTGGGCGCTCTTCCGCTTCCTCGCTCACTGAC
TCGCTGCGCTCGGTCGTTCGGCTGCGGCGAGCGGTATCAGCTCACTCAAAGGCGGTAATACGGTTATCCA
CAGAATCAGGGGATAACGCAGGAAAGAACATGTGAGCAAAAGGCCAGCAAAAGGCCAGGAACCGTAAAAA
GGCCGCGTTGCTGGCGTTTTTCCATAGGCTCCGCCCCCCTGACGAGCATCACAAAAATCGACGCTCAAGT
CAGAGGTGGCGAAACCCGACAGGACTATAAAGATACCAGGCGTTTCCCCCTGGAAGCTCCCTCGTGCGCT
CTCCTGTTCCGACCCTGCCGCTTACCGGATACCTGTCCGCCTTTCTCCCTTCGGGAAGCGTGGCGCTTTC
TCATAGCTCACGCTGTAGGTATCTCAGTTCGGTGTAGGTCGTTCGCTCCAAGCTGGGCTGTGTGCACGAA
CCCCCCGTTCAGCCCGACCGCTGCGCCTTATCCGGTAACTATCGTCTTGAGTCCAACCCGGTAAGACACG
ACTTATCGCCACTGGCAGCAGCCACTGGTAACAGGATTAGCAGAGCGAGGTATGTAGGCGGTGCTACAGA
GTTCTTGAAGTGGTGGCCTAACTACGGCTACACTAGAAGAACAGTATTTGGTATCTGCGCTCTGCTGAAG
CCAGTTACCTTCGGAAAAAGAGTTGGTAGCTCTTGATCCGGCAAACAAACCACCGCTGGTAGCGGTGGTT
TTTTTGTTTGCAAGCAGCAGATTACGCGCAGAAAAAAAGGATCTCAAGAAGATCCTTTGATCTTTTCTAC
GGGGTCTGACGCTCAGTGGAACGAAAACTCACGTTAAGGGATTTTGGTCATGAGATTATCAAAAAGGATC
TTCACCTAGATCCTTTTAAATTAAAAATGAAGTTTTAAATCAATCTAAAGTATATATGAGTAAACTTGGT
CTGACAGTTACCAATGCTTAATCAGTGAGGCACCTATCTCAGCGATCTGTCTATTTCGTTCATCCATAGT
TGCCTGACTCCCCGTCGTGTAGATAACTACGATACGGGAGGGCTTACCATCTGGCCCCAGTGCTGCAATG
ATACCGCGAGACCCACGCTCACCGGCTCCAGATTTATCAGCAATAAACCAGCCAGCCGGAAGGGCCGAGC
GCAGAAGTGGTCCTGCAACTTTATCCGCCTCCATCCAGTCTATTAATTGTTGCCGGGAAGCTAGAGTAAG
TAGTTCGCCAGTTAATAGTTTGCGCAACGTTGTTGCCATTGCTACAGGCATCGTGGTGTCACGCTCGTCG
TTTGGTATGGCTTCATTCAGCTCCGGTTCCCAACGATCAAGGCGAGTTACATGATCCCCCATGTTGTGCA
AAAAAGCGGTTAGCTCCTTCGGTCCTCCGATCGTTGTCAGAAGTAAGTTGGCCGCAGTGTTATCACTCAT
GGTTATGGCAGCACTGCATAATTCTCTTACTGTCATGCCATCCGTAAGATGCTTTTCTGTGACTGGTGAG
TACTCAACCAAGTCATTCTGAGAATAGTGTATGCGGCGACCGAGTTGCTCTTGCCCGGCGTCAATACGGG
ATAATACCGCGCCACATAGCAGAACTTTAAAAGTGCTCATCATTGGAAAACGTTCTTCGGGGCGAAAACT
CTCAAGGATCTTACCGCTGTTGAGATCCAGTTCGATGTAACCCACTCGTGCACCCAACTGATCTTCAGCA
TCTTTTACTTTCACCAGCGTTTCTGGGTGAGCAAAAACAGGAAGGCAAAATGCCGCAAAAAAGGGAATAA
GGGCGACACGGAAATGTTGAATACTCATACTCTTCCTTTTTCAATATTATTGAAGCATTTATCAGGGTTA
TTGTCTCATGAGCGGATACATATTTGAATGTATTTAGAAAAATAAACAAATAGGGGTTCCGCGCACATTT
CCCCGAAAAGTGCCACCTGACGTC
Features (pLannotate 1.2.2; 22 found; start..end, strand, type, name):
     28..80      -  misc_feature   bom (fragment): basis of mobility region from pBR322
    235..614     +  enhancer       CMV enhancer: human cytomegalovirus immediate early enhancer
    615..818     +  promoter       CMV promoter: human cytomegalovirus (CMV) immediate early promoter
    814..847     +  LTR            5' LTR (truncated) (fragment): truncated 5' long terminal repeat (LTR) from HIV-1
    863..881     +  promoter       T7 promoter: promoter for bacteriophage T7 RNA polymerase
    947..2155    +  CDS            RPL3 (sequence withheld): RL3_HUMAN - Experimental evidence at protein level: Swiss-Prot protein existence level 1. The L3 protein is a component of the large subunit of cytoplasmic ribosomes. From Homo sapiens (Human).
   2174..2194    +  CDS            FLAG (fragment): FLAG® epitope tag, followed by an enterokinase cleavage site
   2211..2229    -  promoter       SP6 promoter: promoter for bacteriophage SP6 RNA polymerase
   2255..2479    +  polyA_signal   bGH poly(A) signal: bovine growth hormone polyadenylation signal
   2483..2504    +  promoter       SV40 promoter (fragment): SV40 enhancer and early promoter
   2525..2953    +  rep_origin     f1 ori (sequence partly withheld): f1 bacteriophage origin of replication; arrow indicates direction of (+) strand synthesis
   2967..3296    +  promoter       SV40 promoter: SV40 enhancer and early promoter
   3363..4154    +  CDS            neo: KKA2_KLEPN - Also known as kan, nptII. Experimental evidence at protein level: Swiss-Prot protein existence level 1. Resistance to kanamycin, neomycin, paromomycin, ribostamycin, butirosin and gentamicin B. From Klebsiella pneumoniae.
   4178..4336    +  CDS            ble (fragment): BLE_KLEPN - Experimental evidence at protein level: Swiss-Prot protein existence level 1. Binding protein with a strong affinity to the bleomycin family of antibiotics. Binds to CL990; an antimitotic-antibiotic compound. From Klebsiella pneumoniae.
   4331..4452    +  polyA_signal   SV40 poly(A) signal: SV40 polyadenylation signal
   4525..4541    -  protein_bind   lac operator: The lac repressor binds to the lac operator to inhibit transcription in E. coli. This inhibition can be relieved by adding lactose or isopropyl-β-D-thiogalactopyranoside (IPTG). lac repressor encoded by lacI
   4549..4579    -  promoter       lac promoter: promoter for the E. coli lac operon
   4594..4615    -  protein_bind   CAP binding site: CAP binding activates transcription in the presence of cAMP. E. coli catabolite activator protein
   4628..4720    -  CDS            lacI (fragment): lac repressor; lacI; The lac repressor binds to the lac operator to inhibit transcription in E. coli. This inhibition can be relieved by adding lactose or isopropyl-β-D-thiogalactopyranoside (IPTG).
   4903..5491    -  rep_origin     ori: high-copy-number ColE1/pMB1/pBR322/pUC origin of replication
   5662..6522    -  CDS            AmpR: β-lactamase; bla; confers resistance to ampicillin, carbenicillin, and related antibiotics
   6523..6627    -  promoter       AmpR promoter: bla
