[The description below was written by a language model from this plasmid's Addgene catalogue record and pLannotate feature annotations shown in this document.]
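Description:
pcDNA3-hRPL3-FLAG_WT is a mammalian expression plasmid built on the pcDNA3 backbone that produces human ribosomal protein L3 (RPL3, also called uL3), a component of the large subunit of the cytoplasmic ribosome, carrying a C-terminal FLAG epitope. The insert was introduced by Gibson cloning, and the sequenced plasmid is about 6.7 kb. In bacteria it is maintained as a high-copy plasmid through a ColE1/pUC-type origin and selected with ampicillin via the β-lactamase gene and its own promoter. An f1 origin is also present, along with short backbone remnants of lac regulatory sequences and a bom fragment.

The RPL3 coding sequence sits downstream of the human cytomegalovirus immediate-early enhancer and promoter, which drive strong constitutive transcription in mammalian cells, and is followed shortly by the FLAG tag and then the bovine growth hormone polyadenylation signal. T7 and SP6 phage promoters flank the insert in opposing orientations, as is standard for pcDNA3, and can serve for in vitro transcription or as sequencing primer sites. A separate cassette with the SV40 enhancer/early promoter, the neomycin phosphotransferase gene and the SV40 poly(A) signal allows G418 selection of stably transfected cells. The short hits annotated as an HIV-1 LTR fragment and a ble fragment are probably incidental matches to backbone sequence rather than functional elements.

The "WT" designation marks this as the wild-type RPL3 version. The stated purpose is expression of FLAG-tagged hRPL3, which allows detection or affinity purification of the protein. The associated study concerns METTL18-mediated histidine methylation of RPL3 and its effect on translation elongation.
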