Addgene plasmid #233616: pcDNA3-hRPL3-FLAG_WT
Purpose: Expression of Flag-tagged hRPL3
Depositing lab: Shintaro Iwasaki. Depositing organization: RIKEN Pioneering Research Institute, Wako. Publication: METTL18-mediated histidine methylation of RPL3 modulates translation elongation for proteostasis maintenance. Matsuura-Suzuki E, Shimazu T, Takahashi M, Kotoshiba K, Suzuki T, Kashiwagi K, Sohtome Y, Akakabe M, Sodeoka M, Dohmae N, Ito T, Shinkai Y, Iwasaki S. Elife. 2022 Jun 8;11. pii: 72780. doi: 10.7554/eLife.72780. PubMed 35674491.
Backbone
  Vector backbone: pcDNA3
  Vector type: Mammalian Expression
Growth in bacteria
  Bacterial resistance: Ampicillin, 100 μg/mL
  Growth temperature: 37°C
  Growth strain: DH5alpha
  Copy number: High Copy
Gene/Insert
  Gene/Insert name: Flag-tagged hRPL3
  Species: H. sapiens (human)
  Entrez Gene: RPL3 (a.k.a. ASC-1, L3, TARBP-B, uL3)
  Tag / fusion protein: Flag (C terminal on insert)
  Cloning method: Gibson Cloning
Terms and licenses: Academic/Nonprofit Terms; Industry Terms: Not Available to Industry
How to cite: pcDNA3-hRPL3-FLAG_WT was a gift from Shintaro Iwasaki (Addgene plasmid # 233616 ; http://n2t.net/addgene:233616 ; RRID:Addgene_233616)
